>Addgene plasmid #117244 | pCS2(+)-XSmurf1 | addgene full sequence | sequence record 249003 | Addgene NGS Result
CGCCATTCTGCCTGGGGACGTCGGAGCAAGCTTGATTTAGGTGACACTATAGAATACAAGCTACTTGTTC
TTTTTGCAGGATCCCATCGATTCGAATTCGCGGCCGCGTCGACCAGCCTTCCGGCGTTTGGAGGGATGTC
GAACGTTGTGACTCGGAGAGGTGGATCGAGTATCAGAGTTCGTCTGACAGTTTTATGTGCAAAGAACTTG
GCAAAGAGGGATTTTTTCAGATTACCTGATCCATTTGCTAAAATAGTTGTGGATGGATCTGGTCAGTGCC
ACTCAACAGACACTGTAAAGAACACATTGGATCCAAAGTGGAATCAGCATTATGACCTGTATGTTGGTAA
AATGGATTCAATCACAATCAGTATCTGGAATCATAAGAAAATTCACAAGAAACAGGGAGCTGGCTTCCTA
GGCTGTGTGAGACTATTATCCAATGCTATTAGCAGATTGAAAGACACAGGCTACCAGCGCTTGGATCTAT
GCAAATTAAACCCCACAGACAATGACGCTGTGCGGGGCCAAATTGTAGTCAGTTTACAGACACGAGATAG
GATCGGTACACTAGGTTCTGTTGTTGATTGCAGAGGACTGCTAGACAATGAAGGGGCACTTTTAGAAGAT
ACTGGCCCTGGCAGGCCCCTTAGTTGTTTCATGGATGAGCCAGCACCTTATACTGATGGACCAGGTGCAG
CTGGAGGAGGACCCGGCCGGCTAGTAGAATCTCCAGGTCAAGAACAGAGACTCCAGGCACAGAGAGTTCG
TGGACCAGAAGTCAGAGAGCATGTCCAGACACCTCAAAATCGATCCCATGGGTTCCAGTCACAGGACTTG
CCTGAAGGTTATGAACAAAGAACTACAGTTCAGGGGCAGGTGTATTTCTTGCACACACAAACGGGTGTCA
GCACATGGCATGATCCCCGAATACCAAGAGACCTTAACAGCGTGAATTGTGATGACCTTGGCTCTCTGCC
CGCTGGATGGGAGGTCAGAACCACTGTATCTGGAAGAATATACTTTGTAGATCACAATAATCGAACAACA
CAGTTCACAGACCCAAGACTACATCACATCATAAATCATCAGTCCCAGCTAAAGGAGCCAAATCATGCTA
TACCAGTGCAGAGTGATGGATCTTTAGAAGATGGAGATGAGTTTCCTGCTCAGAGATATGAGAGAGACTT
GGTACAGAAACTTAAAGTCCTGAGGCATGAGTTATCATTGCTGCAGCCTCAAGCAGGGCACTGCCGTGTT
GAAGTGTCAAGAGAAGAAATATTTGAGGAGTCCTATAGACAAATAATGAAGATGAGACCCAAAGATCTGA
AGAAAAGGTTGATGGTGAAATTTCGTGGAGAAGAAGGACTTGATTATGGTGGAGTTGCCAGGGAGTGGCT
GTATTTACTATGTCATGAAATGCTGAATCCATATTATGGACTCTTCCAGTATTCTACAGATAATATTTAT
ACTCTGCAAATTAATCCTGATTCATCTATTAATCCAGATCATTTGTCCTATTTCCATTTTGTTGGTCGAA
TTATGGGATTGGCTGTATTTCATGGACATTACATTAATGGGGGGTTCACAGTTCCTTTCTACAAGCAACT
TTTGGGGAAGCCCATTCAGTTGTCTGACCTGGAATCTGTGGATCCAGAGTTGCATAAAAGCCTAGTTTGG
ATTTTGGAGAATGACATTACTTCAGTATTAGACCACACATTCTGTGTTGAGCACAATGCATTTGGCCGAC
TTCTCCAGCATGAATTAAAACCAAATGGCAAGAACCTGCAAGTAACAGAAGAGAACAAGAAAGAGTATGT
GAGGTTGTATGTTAATTGGAGGTTCATGAGAGGTATAGAGGCTCAGTTCTTAGCTCTGCAGAAAGGTTTT
AATGAGCTGATACCACAACATCTGTTGAAGCCATTTGAGCAAAAAGAACTAGAGCTTATTATCGGAGGCT
TGGATAAAATTGACATCAGTGACTGGAAGGCAAACACAAGATTAAAACACTGCTTAGCTAATAGCAATAT
TGTTCAGTGGTTCTGGCAAGCAGTGGAGTCGTTTGATGAGGAGAGAAGGGCCAGACTACTTCAGTTCGTC
ACAGGCTCTACACGTGTTCCTCTTCAAGGCTTTAAAGCTCTTCAAGGTTCTACAGGTGCTGCTGGACCCA
GACTTTTTACTATTCATTTGATTGATGCTAACACAGATAACCTCCCAAAGGCTCACACATGCTTTAACCG
AATTGACATTCCTCCTTATGAATCGTATGAAAAGCTCTATGAGAAATTATTAACAGCTGTAGAAGAGACT
AGTGGTTTTGCTGTGGAATAAATGTCGACGCGGCCGCGAATTCAAGGCCTCTCGAGCCTCTAGAACTATA
GTGAGTCGTATTACGTAGATCCAGACATGATAAGATACATTGATGAGTTTGGACAAACCACAACTAGAAT
GCAGTGAAAAAAATGCTTTATTTGTGAAATTTGTGATGCTATTGCTTTATTTGTAACCATTATAAGCTGC
AATAAACAAGTTAACAACAACAATTGCATTCATTTTATGTTTCAGGTTCAGGGGGAGGTGTGGGAGGTTT
TTTAATTCGCGGCCGCGGCGCCAATGCATTGGGCCCGGTACCCAGCTTTTGTTCCCTTTAGTGAGGGTTA
ATTGCGCGCTTGGCGTAATCATGGTCATAGCTGTTTCCTGTGTGAAATTGTTATCCGCTCACAATTCCAC
ACAACATACGAGCCGGGAGCATAAAGTGTAAAGCCTGGGGTGCCTAATGAGTGAGCTAACTCACATTAAT
TGCGTTGCGCTCACTGCCCGCTTTCCAGTCGGGAAACCTGTCGTGCCAGCTGCATTAATGAATCGGCCAA
CGCGCGGGGAGAGGCGGTTTGCGTATTGGGCGCTCTTCCGCTTCCTCGCTCACTGACTCGCTGCGCTCGG
TCGTTCGGCTGCGGCGAGCGGTATCAGCTCACTCAAAGGCGGTAATACGGTTATCCACAGAATCAGGGGA
TAACGCAGGAAAGAACATGTGAGCAAAAGGCCAGCAAAAGGCCAGGAACCGTAAAAAGGCCGCGTTGCTG
GCGTTTTTCCATAGGCTCCGCCCCCCTGACGAGCATCACAAAAATCGACGCTCAAGTCAGAGGTGGCGAA
ACCCGACAGGACTATAAAGATACCAGGCGTTTCCCCCTGGAAGCTCCCTCGTGCGCTCTCCTGTTCCGAC
CCTGCCGCTTACCGGATACCTGTCCGCCTTTCTCCCTTCGGGAAGCGTGGCGCTTTCTCATAGCTCACGC
TGTAGGTATCTCAGTTCGGTGTAGGTCGTTCGCTCCAAGCTGGGCTGTGTGCACGAACCCCCCGTTCAGC
CCGACCGCTGCGCCTTATCCGGTAACTATCGTCTTGAGTCCAACCCGGTAAGACACGACTTATCGCCACT
GGCAGCAGCCACTGGTAACAGGATTAGCAGAGCGAGGTATGTAGGCGGTGCTACAGAGTTCTTGAAGTGG
TGGCCTAACTACGGCTACACTAGAAGAACAGTATTTGGTATCTGCGCTCTGCTGAAGCCAGTTACCTTCG
GAAAAAGAGTTGGTAGCTCTTGATCCGGCAAACAAACCACCGCTGGTAGCGGTGGTTTTTTTGTTTGCAA
GCAGCAGATTACGCGCAGAAAAAAAGGATCTCAAGAAGATCCTTTGATCTTTTCTACGGGGTCTGACGCT
CAGTGGAACGAAAACTCACGTTAAGGGATTTTGGTCATGAGATTATCAAAAAGGATCTTCACCTAGATCC
TTTTAAATTAAAAATGAAGTTTTAAATCAATCTAAAGTATATATGAGTAAACTTGGTCTGACAGTTACCA
ATGCTTAATCAGTGAGGCACCTATCTCAGCGATCTGTCTATTTCGTTCATCCATAGTTGCCTGACTCCCC
GTCGTGTAGATAACTACGATACGGGAGGGCTTACCATCTGGCCCCAGTGCTGCAATGATACCGCGAGACC
CACGCTCACCGGCTCCAGATTTATCAGCAATAAACCAGCCAGCCGGAAGGGCCGAGCGCAGAAGTGGTCC
TGCAACTTTATCCGCCTCCATCCAGTCTATTAATTGTTGCCGGGAAGCTAGAGTAAGTAGTTCGCCAGTT
AATAGTTTGCGCAACGTTGTTGCCATTGCTACAGGCATCGTGGTGTCACGCTCGTCGTTTGGTATGGCTT
CATTCAGCTCCGGTTCCCAACGATCAAGGCGAGTTACATGATCCCCCATGTTGTGCAAAAAAGCGGTTAG
CTCCTTCGGTCCTCCGATCGTTGTCAGAAGTAAGTTGGCCGCAGTGTTATCACTCATGGTTATGGCAGCA
CTGCATAATTCTCTTACTGTCATGCCATCCGTAAGATGCTTTTCTGTGACTGGTGAGTACTCAACCAAGT
CATTCTGAGAATAGTGTATGCGGCGACCGAGTTGCTCTTGCCCGGCGTCAATACGGGATAATACCGCGCC
ACATAGCAGAACTTTAAAAGTGCTCATCATTGGAAAACGTTCTTCGGGGCGAAAACTCTCAAGGATCTTA
CCGCTGTTGAGATCCAGTTCGATGTAACCCACTCGTGCACCCAACTGATCTTCAGCATCTTTTACTTTCA
CCAGCGTTTCTGGGTGAGCAAAAACAGGAAGGCAAAATGCCGCAAAAAAGGGAATAAGGGCGACACGGAA
ATGTTGAATACTCATACTCTTCCTTTTTCAATATTATTGAAGCATTTATCAGGGTTATTGTCTCATGAGC
GGATACATATTTGAATGTATTTAGAAAAATAAACAAATAGGGGTTCCGCGCACATTTCCCCGAAAAGTGC
CACCTAAATTGTAAGCGTTAATATTTTGTTAAAATTCGCGTTAAATTTTTGTTAAATCAGCTCATTTTTT
AACCAATAGGCCGAAATCGGCAAAATCCCTTATAAATCAAAAGAATAGACCGAGATAGGGT
[37 nt withheld, positions 4962-4998]
AAAGAACGTGGACTCCAACGTCAAAGG
[49 nt withheld, positions 5026-5074]
T
[91 nt withheld, positions 5076-5166]
G
[124 nt withheld, positions 5168-5291]
CCCATTCGCCATTCAGGCTGCGCAACTGTTGGGAAGGGCGATCGGTGCGGGCCTCTTCGCTATTACGCCA
GTCGACCGCCAATTCAATATGGCGTATATGGACTCATGCCAATTCAATATGGTGGATCTGGACCTGTGCC
AATTCAATATGGCGTATATGGACTCGTGCCAATTCAATATGGTGGATCTGGACCCCAGCCAATTCAATAT
GGCGGACTTGGCACCATGCCAATTCAATATGGCGGACCTGGCACTGTGCCAACTGGGGAGGGGTCTACTT
GGCACGGTGCCAAGTTTGAGGAGGGGTCTTGGCCCTGTGCCAAGTCCGCCATATTGAATTGGCATGGTGC
CAATAATGGCGGCCATATTGGCTATATGCCAGGATCAATATATAGGCAATATCCAATATGGCCCTATGCC
AATATGGCTATTGGCCAGGTTCAATACTATGTATTGGCCCTATGCCATATAGTATTCCATATATGGGTTT
TCCTATTGACGTAGATAGCCCCTCCCAATGGGCGGTCCCATATACCATATATGGGGCTTCCTAATACCGC
CCATAGCCACTCCCCCATTGACGTCAATGGTCTCTATATATGGTCTTTCCTATTGACGTCATATGGGCGG
TCCTATTGACGTATATGGCGCCTCCCCCATTGACGTCAATTACGGTAAATGGCCCGCCTGGCTCAATGCC
CATTGACGTCAATAGGACCACCCACCATTGACGTCAATGGGATGGCTCATTGCCCATTCATATCCGTTCT
CACGCCCCCTATTGACGTCAATGACGGTAAATGGCCCACTTGGCAGTACATCAATATCTATTAATAGTAA
CTTGGCAAGTACATTACTATTGGAAGTACGCCAGGGTACATTGGCAGTACTCCCATTGACGTCAATGGCG
GTAAATGGCCCGCGATGGCTGCCAAGTACATCCCCATTGACGTCAATGGGGAGGGGCAATGACGCAAATG
GGCGTTCCATTGACGTAAATGGGCGGTAGGCGTGCCTAATGGGAGGTCTATATAAGCAATGCTCGTTTAG
GGAAC
Features (pLannotate 1.2.2; 15 found; start..end, strand, type, name):
     35..53      +  promoter       SP6 promoter: promoter for bacteriophage SP6 RNA polymerase
    136..2328    +  CDS            smurf1: SMUF1_XENLA - Experimental evidence at transcript level: Swiss-Prot protein existence level 2. E3 ubiquitin-protein ligase that acts as a negative regulator of BMP signaling pathway. Mediates ubiquitination and degradation of smad1 and smad5, 2 receptor-regulated SMADs specific for the BMP pathway. Promotes ubiquitination and subsequent proteasomal degradation of TRAF family members and rhoa. May play a role in dendrite formation by melanocytes. From Xenopus laevis (African clawed frog).
   2376..2393    -  promoter       T7 promoter (fragment): promoter for bacteriophage T7 RNA polymerase
   2398..2532    -  polyA_signal   SV40 poly(A) signal: SV40 polyadenylation signal
   2645..2663    -  promoter       T3 promoter: promoter for bacteriophage T3 RNA polymerase
   2708..2724    -  protein_bind   lac operator: The lac repressor binds to the lac operator to inhibit transcription in E. coli. This inhibition can be relieved by adding lactose or isopropyl-β-D-thiogalactopyranoside (IPTG). lac repressor encoded by lacI
   2732..2762    -  promoter       lac promoter: promoter for the E. coli lac operon
   2777..2798    -  protein_bind   CAP binding site: CAP binding activates transcription in the presence of cAMP. E. coli catabolite activator protein
   2811..2903    -  CDS            lacI (fragment): lac repressor; lacI; The lac repressor binds to the lac operator to inhibit transcription in E. coli. This inhibition can be relieved by adding lactose or isopropyl-β-D-thiogalactopyranoside (IPTG).
   3086..3674    -  rep_origin     ori: high-copy-number ColE1/pMB1/pBR322/pUC origin of replication
   3845..4705    -  CDS            AmpR: β-lactamase; bla; confers resistance to ampicillin, carbenicillin, and related antibiotics
   4706..4810    -  promoter       AmpR promoter: bla
   4863..5291    -  rep_origin     f1 ori (sequence partly withheld): f1 bacteriophage origin of replication; arrow indicates direction of (+) strand synthesis
   5296..5362    -  CDS            lacZα (fragment): LacZα fragment of β-galactosidase; lacZ fragment
   5369..6346    +  promoter       CMV IE94 promoter: enhancer/promoter region of simian cytomegalovirus major immediate early transcription unit IE94
