[The description below was written by a language model from this plasmid's Addgene catalogue record and pLannotate feature annotations shown in this document.]
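Description:
pCS2(+)-XSmurf1 is a 6.3 kb Xenopus expression plasmid built on the pCS2+ backbone and carrying the Xenopus laevis Smurf1 coding sequence. It is maintained in E. coli through a high-copy ColE1/pUC-type origin and selected with ampicillin via the β-lactamase gene. An f1 phage origin is also present, along with remnants of the lac promoter/operator region and lacZα and lacI fragments inherited from the parental cloning vector. The restriction sites used to insert the gene are not recorded.

The insert encodes Smurf1, an E3 ubiquitin ligase that negatively regulates BMP signalling by targeting Smad1 and Smad5 for ubiquitination and proteasomal degradation. No epitope tag or reporter is annotated. The coding sequence lies downstream of the simian cytomegalovirus IE94 enhancer/promoter, which on the circular map sits just upstream of an SP6 promoter, and it is followed by an SV40 polyadenylation signal. This arrangement allows two modes of use. The IE94 promoter can drive expression directly from plasmid DNA in vertebrate cells or embryos, while SP6 RNA polymerase can transcribe sense RNA in vitro that includes the SV40 polyadenylation signal region. A T7 promoter fragment immediately 3′ of the insert and a T3 promoter beyond the poly(A) signal both point back toward the gene, so they can direct antisense transcription.

These features match the stated purpose of synthesising mRNA and generating in situ hybridisation probes. Typical applications would be injecting Smurf1 mRNA into Xenopus embryos to test its effects on BMP pathway activity and embryonic patterning, and detecting endogenous Smurf1 transcripts with antisense probes.
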