Addgene plasmid #117244: pCS2(+)-XSmurf1
Purpose: mRNA synthesis in situ hyb probes
Depositing lab: Gerald Thomsen. Depositing organization: Stony Brook University. Publication: A SMAD ubiquitin ligase targets the BMP pathway and affects embryonic pattern formation. Zhu H, Kavsak P, Abdollah S, Wrana JL, Thomsen GH. Nature. 1999 Aug 12. 400(6745):687-93. 10.1038/23293 PubMed 10458166.
Backbone
  Vector backbone: pCS2+
  Vector type: Xenopus expression
Growth in bacteria
  Bacterial resistance: Ampicillin, 100 μg/mL
  Growth temperature: 37°C
  Growth strain: DH5alpha
  Copy number: High Copy
Gene/Insert
  Gene/Insert name: Smurf1
  Species: X. laevis (frog)
  Cloning method: Restriction Enzyme; 5′ cloning site Unknown (unknown if destroyed); 3′ cloning site Unknown (unknown if destroyed)
Terms and licenses: Academic/Nonprofit Terms; Industry Terms: Not Available to Industry
How to cite: pCS2(+)-XSmurf1 was a gift from Gerald Thomsen (Addgene plasmid # 117244 ; http://n2t.net/addgene:117244 ; RRID:Addgene_117244)
